>Addgene plasmid #73265 | pJK103 | depositor full sequence | sequence record 134809 | pJK103 sequence 4052 bps
TGGCGAATGGG
[124 nt withheld, positions 12-135]
C
[91 nt withheld, positions 137-227]
A
[49 nt withheld, positions 229-277]
CCTTTGACGTTGGAGTCCACGTTCTTT
[37 nt withheld, positions 305-341]
ACCCTATCTCGGTCTATTCTTTTGATTTATAAGGGATTTTGCCGATTTCGGCCTATTGGTTAAAAAATGA
GCTGATTTAACAAAAATTTAACGCGAATTTTAACAAAATATTAACGTTTACAATTTCAGGTGGCACTTTT
CGGGGAAATGTGCGCGGAACCCCTATTTGTTTATTTTTCTAAATACATTCAAATATGTATCCGCTCATGA
GACAATAACCCTGATAAATGCTTCAATAATATTGAAAAAGGAAGAGTATGAGTATTCAACATTTCCGTGT
CGCCCTTATTCCCTTTTTTGCGGCATTTTGCCTTCCTGTTTTTGCTCACCCAGAAACGCTGGTGAAAGTA
AAAGATGCTGAAGATCAGTTGGGTGCACGAGTGGGTTACATCGAACTGGATCTCAACAGCGGTAAGATCC
TTGAGAGTTTTCGCCCCGAAGAACGTTTTCCAATGATGAGCACTTTTAAAGTTCTGCTATGTGGCGCGGT
ATTATCCCGTATTGACGCCGGGCAAGAGCAACTCGGTCGCCGCATACACTATTCTCAGAATGACTTGGTT
GAGTACTCACCAGTCACAGAAAAGCATCTTACGGATGGCATGACAGTAAGAGAATTATGCAGTGCTGCCA
TAACCATGAGTGATAACACTGCGGCCAACTTACTTCTGACAACGATCGGAGGACCGAAGGAGCTAACCGC
TTTTTTGCACAACATGGGGGATCATGTAACTCGCCTTGATCGTTGGGAACCGGAGCTGAATGAAGCCATA
CCAAACGACGAGCGTGACACCACGATGCCTGCAGCAATGGCAACAACGTTGCGCAAACTATTAACTGGCG
AACTACTTACTCTAGCTTCCCGGCAACAATTAATAGACTGGATGGAGGCGGATAAAGTTGCAGGACCACT
TCTGCGCTCGGCCCTTCCGGCTGGCTGGTTTATTGCTGATAAATCTGGAGCCGGTGAGCGTGGGTCTCGC
GGTATCATTGCAGCACTGGGGCCAGATGGTAAGCCCTCCCGTATCGTAGTTATCTACACGACGGGGAGTC
AGGCAACTATGGATGAACGAAATAGACAGATCGCTGAGATAGGTGCCTCACTGATTAAGCATTGGTAACT
GTCAGACCAAGTTTACTCATATATACTTTAGATTGATTTAAAACTTCATTTTTAATTTAAAAGGATCTAG
GTGAAGATCCTTTTTGATAATCTCATGACCAAAATCCCTTAACGTGAGTTTTCGTTCCACTGAGCGTCAG
ACCCCGTAGAAAAGATCAAAGGATCTTCTTGAGATCCTTTTTTTCTGCGCGTAATCTGCTGCTTGCAAAC
AAAAAAACCACCGCTACCAGCGGTGGTTTGTTTGCCGGATCAAGAGCTACCAACTCTTTTTCCGAAGGTA
ACTGGCTTCAGCAGAGCGCAGATACCAAATACTGTCCTTCTAGTGTAGCCGTAGTTAGGCCACCACTTCA
AGAACTCTGTAGCACCGCCTACATACCTCGCTCTGCTAATCCTGTTACCAGTGGCTGCTGCCAGTGGCGA
TAAGTCGTGTCTTACCGGGTTGGACTCAAGACGATAGTTACCGGATAAGGCGCAGCGGTCGGGCTGAACG
GGGGGTTCGTGCACACAGCCCAGCTTGGAGCGAACGACCTACACCGAACTGAGATACCTACAGCGTGAGC
TATGAGAAAGCGCCACGCTTCCCGAAGGGAGAAAGGCGGACAGGTATCCGGTAAGCGGCAGGGTCGGAAC
AGGAGAGCGCACGAGGGAGCTTCCAGGGGGAAACGCCTGGTATCTTTATAGTCCTGTCGGGTTTCGCCAC
CTCTGACTTGAGCGTCGATTTTTGTGATGCTCGTCAGGGGGGCGGAGCCTATGGAAAAACGCCAGCAACG
CGGCCTTTTTACGGTTCCTGGCCTTTTGCTGGCCTTTTGCTCACATGTTCTTTCCTGCGTTATCCCCTGA
TTCTGTGGATAACCGTATTACCGCCTTTGAGTGAGCTGATACCGCTCGCCGCAGCCGAACGACCGAGCGC
AGCGAGTCAGTGAGCGAGGAAGCGGAAGAGCGCCTGATGCGGTATTTTCTCCTTACGCATCTGTGCGGTA
TTTCACACCGCATATATGGTGCACTCTCAGTACAATCTGCTCTGATGCCGCATAGTTAAGCCAGTATACA
CTCCGCTATCGCTACGTGACTGGGTCATGGCTGCGCCCCGACACCCGCCAACACCCGCTGACGCGCCCTG
ACGGGCTTGTCTGCTCCCGGCATCCGCTTACAGACAAGCTGTGACCGTCTCCGGGAGCTGCATGTGTCAG
AGGTTTTCACCGTCATCACCGAAACGCGCGAGGCAGCTGCGGTAAAGCTCATCAGCGTGGTCGTGAAGCG
ATTCACAGATGTCTGCCTGTTCATCCGCGTCCAGCTCGTTGAGTTTCTCCAGAAGCGTTAATGTCTGGCT
TCTGATAAAGCGGGCCATGTTAAGGGCGGTTTTTTCCTGTTTGGTCACTGATGCCTCCGTGTAAGGGGGA
TTTCTGTTCATGGGGGTAATGATACCGATGAAACGAGAGAGGATGCTCACGATACGGGTTACTGATGATG
AACATGCCCGGTTACTGGAACGTTGTGAGGGTAAACAACTGGCGGTATGGATGCGGCGGGACCAGAGAAA
AATCACTCAGGGTCAATGCCAGCGCTTCGTTAATACAGATGTAGGTGTTCCACAGGGTAGCCAGCAGCAT
CCTGCGATGCAGATCCGGAACATAATGGTGCAGGGCGCTGACTTCCGCGTTTCCAGACTTTACGAAACAC
GGAAACCGAAGACCATTCATGTTGTTGCTCAGGTCGCAGACGTTTTGCAGCAGCAGTCGCTTCACGTTCG
CTCGCGTATCGGTGATTCATTCTGCTAACCAGTAAGGCAACCCCGCCAGCCTAGCCGGGTCCTCAACGAC
AGGAGCACGATCATGCGCACCCGTGGCCAGGACCCAACGCTGCCCGAGATCTCGATCCCGCGAAATTAAT
ACGACTCACTATAGGGAGACCACAACGGTTTCCCTCTAGAAATAATTTTGTTTAACTTTAAGAAGGAGAT
ATACATATGCTGGGTAAACCGCAGTTCTTTGGTCTGCGCGTTGCTCGCATGTGTGCGAACGCATGTTTCG
GTCACCGTACTTTCGCATCTGTTCTGTATCTGGCCACCTTTCGTTACCGTACCTTCCAGAAGCAGCAGCA
GCGTCTCGAACGCATTCCGGATCCAGCTCACTGGCCAGCGTGCCTGACCGACGCACCGGCTCGTAAATAC
CGTGGCTATGCACCTCCGTCCGCGCTGTGTGGTCTGAATCGTGAACGTGCTGAGTTCGCGCCGACTAAAC
TGCAGGCATGGCGTCGCAAATACCTGCATAACATCCGTGCATGGGAAGGCGGTATGCCGGTGCCGCCGCA
ACGTCTGCCGGAATCTGCGGTATGCGCACTGCCCGGGTACATCAAATGGTACCGCGCGCAGTGCCGTGCA
CTGCCGGCCAGCGCTCACTCCGCTGTTCCGCCGCTGGCACTGCGTGCTCTCGAGCACCACCACCACCACC
ACTGAGATCCGGCTGCTAACAAAGCCCGAAAGGAAGCTGAGTTGGCTGCTGCCACCGCTGAGCAATAACT
AGCATAACCCCTTGGGGCCTCTAAACGGGTCTTGAGGGGTTTTTTGCTGAAAGGAGGAACTATATCCGGA
T
Features (pLannotate 1.2.2; 12 found; start..end, strand, type, name):
     12..467     +  rep_origin     f1 ori (sequence partly withheld): f1 bacteriophage origin of replication; arrow indicates direction of (+) strand synthesis
    494..598     +  promoter       AmpR promoter: bla
    599..1459    +  CDS            AmpR: β-lactamase; bla; confers resistance to ampicillin, carbenicillin, and related antibiotics
   1630..2218    +  rep_origin     ori: high-copy-number ColE1/pMB1/pBR322/pUC origin of replication
   2404..2546    -  misc_feature   bom: basis of mobility region from pBR322
   2648..2839    -  CDS            rop: Rop protein, which maintains plasmids at low copy number; rop
   2856..3236    +  CDS            YPB1_ECOLX: Protein predicted: Swiss-Prot protein existence level 4. From Escherichia coli.
   3348..3366    +  promoter       T7 promoter: promoter for bacteriophage T7 RNA polymerase
   3398..3420    +  RBS            RBS: efficient ribosome binding site from bacteriophage T7 gene 10 (Olins and Rangwala, 1989)
   3896..3913    +  CDS            9xHis (fragment): 9xHis affinity tag
   3923..3972    +  CDS            SET1 (fragment): solubility-enhancement tag derived from T7 phage gene 10B
   3980..4027    +  terminator     T7 terminator: transcription terminator for bacteriophage T7 RNA polymerase
