[The description below was written by a language model from this plasmid's Addgene catalogue record and pLannotate feature annotations shown in this document.]
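Description:
pJK103 is a bacterial expression plasmid built on the pET23a backbone, about 4.05 kb in total, designed to produce a protein originally described as the hypothetical acetic acid resistance protein B (AarB) of Acetobacter aceti strain 1023 with a C-terminal His6 tag (AaAarBH6). The plasmid is maintained in E. coli through a ColE1/pBR322-type origin, and the feature table also finds the pBR322 bom region and a short rop annotation; the catalogue lists copy number as unknown. Selection is by ampicillin through the bla β-lactamase gene with its own promoter. An f1 phage origin is also present, which in principle allows single-stranded DNA production.

The aarB open reading frame was assembled from synthetic DNA and cloned between the NdeI and XhoI sites, both of which are retained. This places it downstream of the T7 promoter and the strong T7 gene 10 ribosome binding site, and in frame with the backbone-encoded histidine tag, with the T7 terminator following. The insert itself is not annotated in the feature table, but it falls in the gap between the RBS and the His tag. The tag is flagged as a fragment of a 9xHis element, consistent with six histidines, and the short "SET1" hit just after it is probably a match to T7-derived backbone sequence rather than a functional solubility tag. Expression depends on T7 RNA polymerase, supplied by a DE3 lysogen host such as BL21(DE3)pLysS.

The depositor notes that the construct does not appear to yield a soluble protein of the expected size, and that the locus was later reannotated as SixA, encoded on the opposite strand. The plasmid therefore mainly documents a test of the original AarB annotation.
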