Addgene plasmid #73265: pJK103
Purpose: Produces Acetobacter aceti 1023 hypothetical acetic acid resistance protein B, C-terminal His6 tag (AaAarBH6)
Depositing lab: T. J. Kappock. Depositing organization: Washington University in Saint Louis.
Backbone
  Vector backbone: pET23a
  Backbone size w/o insert (bp): 3666
  Total vector size (bp): 4052
  Vector type: Bacterial Expression
Growth in bacteria
  Bacterial resistance: Ampicillin, 100 μg/mL
  Growth temperature: 37°C
  Growth strain: BL21(DE3)pLysS
  Copy number: Unknown
Gene/Insert
  Gene/Insert name: hypothetical acetic acid resistance protein B (alt name: aarB)
  Species: Acetobacter aceti 1023
  Promoter: T7
  Tag / fusion protein: His6 (C terminal on backbone)
  Cloning method: Restriction Enzyme; 5′ cloning site NdeI (not destroyed); 3′ cloning site XhoI (not destroyed)
  Sequencing primers: 5′ T7 promoter; 3′ T7 terminator
Terms and licenses: Academic/Nonprofit Terms; Industry Terms: Not Available to Industry
Depositor comments: Gene constructed from synthetic DNA. Produces a form of a protein described as AarB in Fukaya M, Takemura H, Okumura H, Kawamura Y, Horinouchi S, Beppu T. Cloning of genes responsible for acetic acid resistance in Acetobacter aceti. J Bacteriol. 1990 Apr;172(4):2096-104. (PMID 2156811) Does not appear to produce a soluble protein of the anticipated size. Gene reannotated as SixA, on other strand, in Mullins EA, Francois JA, Kappock TJ. A specialized citric acid cycle requiring succinyl-coenzyme A (CoA):acetate CoA-transferase (AarC) confers acetic acid resistance on the acidophile Acetobacter aceti. J Bacteriol. 2008 Jul;190(14):4933-40. doi: 10.1128/JB.00405-08. (PMID 18502856)
How to cite: pJK103 was a gift from T. J. Kappock (Addgene plasmid # 73265 ; http://n2t.net/addgene:73265 ; RRID:Addgene_73265)
