>Addgene plasmid #73265 | pJK103 | addgene partial sequence | sequence record 142678 | T7 5'-TAATACGACTCACTATAGGG-3'
TTTTGTTTAACTTTAAGAAGGAGATATACATATGCTGGGTAAACCGCAGTTCTTTGGTCTGCGCGTTGCT
CGCATGTGTGCGAACGCATGTTTCGGTCACCGTACTTTCGCATCTGTTCTGTATCTGGCCACCTTTCGTT
ACCGTACCTTCCAGAAGCAGCAGCAGCGTCTCGAACGCATTCCGGATCCAGCTCACTGGCCAGCGTGCCT
GACCGACGCACCGGCTCGTAAATACCGTGGCTATGCACCTCCGTCCGCGCTGTGTGGTCTGAATCGTGAA
CGTGCTGAGTTCGCGCCGACTAAACTGCAGGCATGGCGTCGCAAATACCTGCATAACATCCGTGCATGGG
AAGGCGGTATGCCGGTGCCGCCGCAACGTCTGCCGGAATCTGCGGTATGCGCACTGCCCGGGTACATCAA
ATGGTACCGCGCGCAGTGCCGTGCACTGCCGGCCAGCGCTCACTCCGCTGTTCCGCCGCTGGCACTGCGT
GCTCTCGAGCACCACCACCACCACCACTGAGATCCGGCTGCTAACAAAGCCCGAAAGGAAGCTGAGTTGG
CTGCTGCCACCGCTGAGCAATAACTAGCATAACCCCTTGGGGCCTCTAAACGGGTCTTGAGGGGTTTTTT
GCTGAAAGGAGGAACTATATCCGGATTGGCGAATGGG
[124 nt withheld, positions 668-791]
C
[91 nt withheld, positions 793-883]
AGGGTGATGGTTCACGTA
