>Addgene plasmid #73265 | pJK103 | addgene partial sequence | sequence record 142679 | T7term 5'-GCTAGTTATTGCTCAGCGG-3'
GGGCTTTGTTAGCAGCCGGATCTCAGTGGTGGTGGTGGTGGTGCTCGAGAGCACGCAGTGCCAGCGGCGG
AACAGCGGAGTGAGCGCTGGCCGGCAGTGCACGGCACTGCGCGCGGTACCATTTGATGTACCCGGGCAGT
GCGCATACCGCAGATTCCGGCAGACGTTGCGGCGGCACCGGCATACCGCCTTCCCATGCACGGATGTTAT
GCAGGTATTTGCGACGCCATGCCTGCAGTTTAGTCGGCGCGAACTCAGCACGTTCACGATTCAGACCACA
CAGCGCGGACGGAGGTGCATAGCCACGGTATTTACGAGCCGGTGCGTCGGTCAGGCACGCTGGCCAGTGA
GCTGGATCCGGAATGCGTTCGAGACGCTGCTGCTGCTTCTGGAAGGTACGGTAACGAAAGGTGGCCAGAT
ACAGAACAGATGCGAAAGTACGGTGACCGAAACATGCGTTCGCACACATGCGAGCAACGCGCAGACCAAA
GAACTGCGGTTTACCCAGCATATGTATATCTCCTTCTTAAAGTTAAACAAAATTATTTCTAGAGGGAAAC
CGTTGTGGTCTCCCTATAGTGAGTCGTATTAATTTCGCGGGATCGAGATCTCGGGCAGCGTTGGGTCCTG
GCCACGGGTGCGCATGATCGTGCTCCTGTCGTTGAGGACCCGGCTAGGCTGGCGGGGTTGCCTTACTGGT
TAGCAGAATGAATCACCGATACGCGAGCGAACGTGAAGCGACTGCTGCTGCAAAACGTCTGCGACCTGAG
CAACAACATGAATGGTCTTCGGTTTCCGTGTTTCGTAAAGTCTGGAAACGCGGAAGTCAGCGCCCTGCAC
CATTATGTTCCGGATCTGCATCGCAGGATGCTGCTGGCTACCCTGTGGAACACCTACATCTGTATTAACG
AAGCGCTGGCATTGACCCTGAGTGATTTTTCTCTGGTCCCGCCGCATCCATACCGCCAGTTGTTTACCCT
CACAACGTTCCAGTAACCGGGCATGTTCATCATCAGTAACCCGTATCGTGAGCATCCTCTCTCGTTTCAT
CGG
